Addgene plasmid #185186: pST_B4YSF1_9LAMI (pBS0347)
Purpose: For the mammalian expression of the Dorcoceras hygrometricum protein B4YSF1_9LAMI. This is one of the top performing targets in our apoptosis assay (it protected from apoptosis).
Depositing lab: Pamela Silver. Depositing organization: Harvard Medical School. Publication: Natural and Designed Proteins Inspired by Extremotolerant Organisms Can Form Condensates and Attenuate Apoptosis in Human Cells. Veling MT, Nguyen DT, Thadani NN, Oster ME, Rollins NJ, Brock KP, Bethel NP, Lim S, Baker D, Way JC, Marks DS, Chang RL, Silver PA. ACS Synth Biol. 2022 Mar 18;11(3):1292-1302. doi: 10.1021/acssynbio.1c00572. Epub 2022 Feb 18. PubMed 35176859.
Backbone
  Vector backbone: YK 02
  Vector type: Mammalian Expression
Growth in bacteria
  Bacterial resistance: Ampicillin, 100 μg/mL
  Growth temperature: 37°C
  Growth strain: DH5alpha
  Copy number: High Copy
Gene/Insert
  Gene/Insert name: B4YSF1_9LAMI
  Species: D. hygrometricum
  Insert size (bp): 426
  Cloning method: Gibson Cloning
Terms and licenses: Academic/Nonprofit Terms; Industry Terms: Not Available to Industry
Depositor comments: This is one of the top performing targets in our apoptosis assay (it protected from apoptosis). See supplemental table 2 in our paper to see its performance in our assay. The negative control for this assay is pSecTag2 B which can be obtained from Thermo here https://www.thermofisher.com/order/catalog/product/V90020
How to cite: pST_B4YSF1_9LAMI (pBS0347) was a gift from Pamela Silver (Addgene plasmid # 185186 ; http://n2t.net/addgene:185186 ; RRID:Addgene_185186)
