[The description below was written by a language model from this plasmid's Addgene catalogue record and pLannotate feature annotations shown in this document.]
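Description:
pST_B4YSF1_9LAMI (pBS0347) is a 5.3 kb mammalian expression plasmid built by Gibson cloning on a backbone recorded as YK 02. It carries a 426 bp insert encoding B4YSF1_9LAMI, a protein from the plant Dorcoceras hygrometricum. In E. coli it is maintained at high copy from a ColE1/pUC-type origin and selected with ampicillin through the bla gene and its native promoter. An f1 origin is also present, which would allow single-stranded DNA production. Remnants of lac regulatory sequence and a bom fragment are backbone carry-over and have no evident role in the design.

The expression cassette is driven by the human CMV immediate-early enhancer and promoter, followed by a T7 promoter and terminated by the bovine growth hormone polyadenylation signal. The insert itself is not annotated in the feature table but presumably occupies the unannotated interval between the T7 promoter and the bGH signal. A partial FLAG epitope match lies at the end of that interval, suggesting a C-terminal tag, although the catalogue fields do not mention one. A second cassette places the Sh ble bleomycin/Zeocin resistance gene under tandem SV40 early and EM7 promoters with an SV40 polyadenylation signal, which allows drug selection in both mammalian cells and bacteria. The short hits annotated as an HIV-1 LTR fragment, an extra SV40 promoter fragment and a Klebsiella ble fragment are probably annotation artefacts.

The plasmid comes from a study testing natural and designed proteins inspired by extremotolerant organisms for condensate formation and attenuation of apoptosis in human cells. The depositor notes that this protein was among the top performers in protecting against apoptosis, with the commercial vector pSecTag2 B serving as the negative control.
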