Features (pLannotate 1.2.2; 21 found; start..end, strand, type, name):
     33..85      -  misc_feature   bom (fragment): basis of mobility region from pBR322
    240..619     +  enhancer       CMV enhancer: human cytomegalovirus immediate early enhancer
    620..823     +  promoter       CMV promoter: human cytomegalovirus (CMV) immediate early promoter
    819..852     +  LTR            5' LTR (truncated) (fragment): truncated 5' long terminal repeat (LTR) from HIV-1
    868..886     +  promoter       T7 promoter: promoter for bacteriophage T7 RNA polymerase
   1312..1332    +  CDS            FLAG (fragment): FLAG® epitope tag, followed by an enterokinase cleavage site
   1355..1579    +  polyA_signal   bGH poly(A) signal: bovine growth hormone polyadenylation signal
   1583..1604    +  promoter       SV40 promoter (fragment): SV40 enhancer and early promoter
   1625..2053    +  rep_origin     f1 ori (sequence partly withheld): f1 bacteriophage origin of replication; arrow indicates direction of (+) strand synthesis
   2067..2396    +  promoter       SV40 promoter: SV40 enhancer and early promoter
   2444..2491    +  promoter       EM7 promoter: synthetic bacterial promoter&nbsp
   2510..2884    +  CDS            BleoR: antibiotic-binding protein; Sh ble from Streptoalloteichus hindustanus; confers resistance to bleomycin, phleomycin, and Zeocin™
   2894..3019    +  CDS            ble (fragment): BLE_KLEPN - Experimental evidence at protein level: Swiss-Prot protein existence level 1. Binding protein with a strong affinity to the bleomycin family of antibiotics. Binds to CL990; an antimitotic-antibiotic compound. From Klebsiella pneumoniae.
   3014..3135    +  polyA_signal   SV40 poly(A) signal: SV40 polyadenylation signal
   3208..3224    -  protein_bind   lac operator: The lac repressor binds to the lac operator to inhibit transcription in E. coli. This inhibition can be relieved by adding lactose or isopropyl-β-D-thiogalactopyranoside (IPTG). lac repressor encoded by lacI
   3232..3262    -  promoter       lac promoter: promoter for the E. coli lac operon
   3277..3298    -  protein_bind   CAP binding site: CAP binding activates transcription in the presence of cAMP. E. coli catabolite activator protein
   3311..3403    -  CDS            lacI (fragment): lac repressor; lacI; The lac repressor binds to the lac operator to inhibit transcription in E. coli. This inhibition can be relieved by adding lactose or isopropyl-β-D-thiogalactopyranoside (IPTG).
   3586..4174    -  rep_origin     ori: high-copy-number ColE1/pMB1/pBR322/pUC origin of replication
   4345..5205    -  CDS            AmpR: β-lactamase; bla; confers resistance to ampicillin, carbenicillin, and related antibiotics
   5206..5310    -  promoter       AmpR promoter: bla
>Addgene plasmid #185186 | pST_B4YSF1_9LAMI (pBS0347) | addgene full sequence | sequence record 366766 | Addgene NGS Result
ACGTCGACGGATCGGGAGATCTCCCGATCCCCTATGGTGCACTCTCAGTACAATCTGCTCTGATGCCGCA
TAGTTAAGCCAGTATCTGCTCCCTGCTTGTGTGTTGGAGGTCGCTGAGTAGTGCGCGAGCAAAATTTAAG
CTACAACAAGGCAAGGCTTGACCGACAATTGCATGAAGAATCTGCTTAGGGTTAGGCGTTTTGCGCTGCT
TCGCGATGTACGGGCCAGATATACGCGTTGACATTGATTATTGACTAGTTATTAATAGTAATCAATTACG
GGGTCATTAGTTCATAGCCCATATATGGAGTTCCGCGTTACATAACTTACGGTAAATGGCCCGCCTGGCT
GACCGCCCAACGACCCCCGCCCATTGACGTCAATAATGACGTATGTTCCCATAGTAACGCCAATAGGGAC
TTTCCATTGACGTCAATGGGTGGAGTATTTACGGTAAACTGCCCACTTGGCAGTACATCAAGTGTATCAT
ATGCCAAGTACGCCCCCTATTGACGTCAATGACGGTAAATGGCCCGCCTGGCATTATGCCCAGTACATGA
CCTTATGGGACTTTCCTACTTGGCAGTACATCTACGTATTAGTCATCGCTATTACCATGGTGATGCGGTT
TTGGCAGTACATCAATGGGCGTGGATAGCGGTTTGACTCACGGGGATTTCCAAGTCTCCACCCCATTGAC
GTCAATGGGAGTTTGTTTTGGCACCAAAATCAACGGGACTTTCCAAAATGTCGTAACAACTCCGCCCCAT
TGACGCAAATGGGCGGTAGGCGTGTACGGTGGGAGGTCTATATAAGCAGAGCTCTCTGGCTAACTAGAGA
ACCCACTGCTTACTGGCTTATCGAAATTAATACGACTCACTATAGGGAGACCCAAGCTGGCTAGCCACCA
TGCAGACCGCCAAACAGAAGATGTCTGACGCCGCCGCCTCTGCCAAGGAAAGAGTGGATGTGTTAAAAGC
CAAAGCTGAAGGCAAAGCCGATAAGACTATGGCCTCTTCTAAGGAGGATAAAGAAGTGGCCAAGGAGCAG
AAGAAAGCCAAGGAGGCCGAGGCTAAAAAAGTCAAACACGAGGAGAAAGCTGATAACGCCACAGGCCACT
TACAGGCCAAACACCAGGGACAGTTTGGGCAGCAGGACTTGCATGGCGCCGGCGCCGCACCTGCCACACA
GGGGAACCAGTACCCAGCCGGCGGCGCTACCCAGATCCCTCCAGAGGAAGCCGCCGCCCAGTACGAGCAG
GCTGCTCCAGGAACAAACCCTGCCGCCCCTACACAGTAAGGATCTGGGGACTACAAGGACGACGACGACA
AGTGAACCCGCTGATCAGCCTCGACTGTGCCTTCTAGTTGCCAGCCATCTGTTGTTTGCCCCTCCCCCGT
GCCTTCCTTGACCCTGGAAGGTGCCACTCCCACTGTCCTTTCCTAATAAAATGAGGAAATTGCATCGCAT
TGTCTGAGTAGGTGTCATTCTATTCTGGGGGGTGGGGTGGGGCAGGACAGCAAGGGGGAGGATTGGGAAG
ACAATAGCAGGCATGCTGGGGATGCGGTGGGCTCTATGGCTTCTGAGGCGGAAAGAACCAGCTGGGGCTC
TAGGGGGTATCCCC
[124 nt withheld, positions 1625-1748]
C
[91 nt withheld, positions 1750-1840]
A
[49 nt withheld, positions 1842-1890]
CCTTTGACGTTGGAGTCCACGTTCTTT
[37 nt withheld, positions 1918-1954]
ACCCTATCTCGGTCTATTCTTTTGATTTATAAGGGATTTTGCCGATTTCGGCCTATTGGTTAAAAAATGA
GCTGATTTAACAAAAATTTAACGCGAATTAATTCTGTGGAATGTGTGTCAGTTAGGGTGTGGAAAGTCCC
CAGGCTCCCCAGCAGGCAGAAGTATGCAAAGCATGCATCTCAATTAGTCAGCAACCAGGTGTGGAAAGTC
CCCAGGCTCCCCAGCAGGCAGAAGTATGCAAAGCATGCATCTCAATTAGTCAGCAACCATAGTCCCGCCC
CTAACTCCGCCCATCCCGCCCCTAACTCCGCCCAGTTCCGCCCATTCTCCGCCCCATGGCTGACTAATTT
TTTTTATTTATGCAGAGGCCGAGGCCGCCTCTGCCTCTGAGCTATTCCAGAAGTAGTGAGGAGGCTTTTT
TGGAGGCCTAGGCTTTTGCAAAAAGCTCCCGGGAGCTTGTATATCCATTTTCGGATCTGATCAGCACGTG
TTGACAATTAATCATCGGCATAGTATATCGGCATAGTATAATACGACAAGGTGAGGAACTAAACCATGGC
CAAGTTGACCAGTGCCGTTCCGGTGCTCACCGCGCGCGACGTCGCCGGAGCGGTCGAGTTCTGGACCGAC
CGGCTCGGGTTCTCCCGGGACTTCGTGGAGGACGACTTCGCCGGTGTGGTCCGGGACGACGTGACCCTGT
TCATCAGCGCGGTCCAGGACCAGGTGGTGCCGGACAACACCCTGGCCTGGGTGTGGGTGCGCGGCCTGGA
CGAGCTGTACGCCGAGTGGTCGGAGGTCGTGTCCACGAACTTCCGGGACGCCTCCGGGCCGGCCATGACC
GAGATCGGCGAGCAGCCGTGGGGGCGGGAGTTCGCCCTGCGCGACCCGGCCGGCAACTGCGTGCACTTCG
TGGCCGAGGAGCAGGACTGACACGTGCTACGAGATTTCGATTCCACCGCCGCCTTCTATGAAAGGTTGGG
CTTCGGAATCGTTTTCCGGGACGCCGGCTGGATGATCCTCCAGCGCGGGGATCTCATGCTGGAGTTCTTC
GCCCACCCCAACTTGTTTATTGCAGCTTATAATGGTTACAAATAAAGCAATAGCATCACAAATTTCACAA
ATAAAGCATTTTTTTCACTGCATTCTAGTTGTGGTTTGTCCAAACTCATCAATGTATCTTATCATGTCTG
TATACCGTCGACCTCTAGCTAGAGCTTGGCGTAATCATGGTCATAGCTGTTTCCTGTGTGAAATTGTTAT
CCGCTCACAATTCCACACAACATACGAGCCGGAAGCATAAAGTGTAAAGCCTGGGGTGCCTAATGAGTGA
GCTAACTTACATTAATTGCGTTGCGCTCACTGCCCGCTTTCCAGTCGGGAAACCTGTCGTGCCAGCTGCA
TTAATGAATCGGCCAACGCGCGGGGAGAGGCGGTTTGCGTATTGGGCGCTCTTCCGCTTCCTCGCTCACT
GACTCGCTGCGCTCGGTCGTTCGGCTGCGGCGAGCGGTATCAGCTCACTCAAAGGCGGTAATACGGTTAT
CCACAGAATCAGGGGATAACGCAGGAAAGAACATGTGAGCAAAAGGCCAGCAAAAGGCCAGGAACCGTAA
AAAGGCCGCGTTGCTGGCGTTTTTCCATAGGCTCCGCCCCCCTGACGAGCATCACAAAAATCGACGCTCA
AGTCAGAGGTGGCGAAACCCGACAGGACTATAAAGATACCAGGCGTTTCCCCCTGGAAGCTCCCTCGTGC
GCTCTCCTGTTCCGACCCTGCCGCTTACCGGATACCTGTCCGCCTTTCTCCCTTCGGGAAGCGTGGCGCT
TTCTCATAGCTCACGCTGTAGGTATCTCAGTTCGGTGTAGGTCGTTCGCTCCAAGCTGGGCTGTGTGCAC
GAACCCCCCGTTCAGCCCGACCGCTGCGCCTTATCCGGTAACTATCGTCTTGAGTCCAACCCGGTAAGAC
ACGACTTATCGCCACTGGCAGCAGCCACTGGTAACAGGATTAGCAGAGCGAGGTATGTAGGCGGTGCTAC
AGAGTTCTTGAAGTGGTGGCCTAACTACGGCTACACTAGAAGAACAGTATTTGGTATCTGCGCTCTGCTG
AAGCCAGTTACCTTCGGAAAAAGAGTTGGTAGCTCTTGATCCGGCAAACAAACCACCGCTGGTAGCGGTG
GTTTTTTTGTTTGCAAGCAGCAGATTACGCGCAGAAAAAAAGGATCTCAAGAAGATCCTTTGATCTTTTC
TACGGGGTCTGACGCTCAGTGGAACGAAAACTCACGTTAAGGGATTTTGGTCATGAGATTATCAAAAAGG
ATCTTCACCTAGATCCTTTTAAATTAAAAATGAAGTTTTAAATCAATCTAAAGTATATATGAGTAAACTT
GGTCTGACAGTTACCAATGCTTAATCAGTGAGGCACCTATCTCAGCGATCTGTCTATTTCGTTCATCCAT
AGTTGCCTGACTCCCCGTCGTGTAGATAACTACGATACGGGAGGGCTTACCATCTGGCCCCAGTGCTGCA
ATGATACCGCGAGACCCACGCTCACCGGCTCCAGATTTATCAGCAATAAACCAGCCAGCCGGAAGGGCCG
AGCGCAGAAGTGGTCCTGCAACTTTATCCGCCTCCATCCAGTCTATTAATTGTTGCCGGGAAGCTAGAGT
AAGTAGTTCGCCAGTTAATAGTTTGCGCAACGTTGTTGCCATTGCTACAGGCATCGTGGTGTCACGCTCG
TCGTTTGGTATGGCTTCATTCAGCTCCGGTTCCCAACGATCAAGGCGAGTTACATGATCCCCCATGTTGT
GCAAAAAAGCGGTTAGCTCCTTCGGTCCTCCGATCGTTGTCAGAAGTAAGTTGGCCGCAGTGTTATCACT
CATGGTTATGGCAGCACTGCATAATTCTCTTACTGTCATGCCATCCGTAAGATGCTTTTCTGTGACTGGT
GAGTACTCAACCAAGTCATTCTGAGAATAGTGTATGCGGCGACCGAGTTGCTCTTGCCCGGCGTCAATAC
GGGATAATACCGCGCCACATAGCAGAACTTTAAAAGTGCTCATCATTGGAAAACGTTCTTCGGGGCGAAA
ACTCTCAAGGATCTTACCGCTGTTGAGATCCAGTTCGATGTAACCCACTCGTGCACCCAACTGATCTTCA
GCATCTTTTACTTTCACCAGCGTTTCTGGGTGAGCAAAAACAGGAAGGCAAAATGCCGCAAAAAAGGGAA
TAAGGGCGACACGGAAATGTTGAATACTCATACTCTTCCTTTTTCAATATTATTGAAGCATTTATCAGGG
TTATTGTCTCATGAGCGGATACATATTTGAATGTATTTAGAAAAATAAACAAATAGGGGTTCCGCGCACA
TTTCCCCGAAAAGTGCCACCTG
